Addgene plasmid #206176: pcDNA3.1+N-eGFP_SAMD9L_R986C
Purpose: mammalian expression of SAMD9L R986C
Depositing lab: Christopher Goodnow. Depositing organization: Garvan Institute of Medical Research. Publication: SAMD9L autoinflammatory or ataxia pancytopenia disease mutations activate cell-autonomous translational repression. Russell AJ, Gray PE, Ziegler JB, Kim YJ, Smith S, Sewell WA, Goodnow CC. Proc Natl Acad Sci U S A. 2021 Aug 24;118(34):e2110190118. doi: 10.1073/pnas.2110190118. PubMed 34417303.
Backbone
  Vector backbone: pCDNA3.1+N-eGFP
  Vector type: Mammalian Expression
  Selectable markers: Neomycin (select with G418)
Growth in bacteria
  Bacterial resistance: Ampicillin, 100 μg/mL
  Growth temperature: 37°C
  Growth strain: DH5alpha
  Copy number: High Copy
Gene/Insert
  Gene/Insert name: SAMD9L
  Species: H. sapiens (human)
  Insert size (bp): 4757
  Mutation: R986C
  Entrez Gene: SAMD9L (a.k.a. UEF1, DRIF2, C7orf6, FLJ39885, KIAA2005)
  Promoter: CMV
  Tag / fusion protein: GFP (N terminal on insert)
  Cloning method: Restriction Enzyme; 5′ cloning site NotI (unknown if destroyed); 3′ cloning site XhoI (unknown if destroyed)
Terms and licenses: Academic/Nonprofit Terms; Industry Terms: Not Available to Industry
How to cite: pcDNA3.1+N-eGFP_SAMD9L_R986C was a gift from Christopher Goodnow (Addgene plasmid # 206176 ; http://n2t.net/addgene:206176 ; RRID:Addgene_206176)
