[The description below was written by a language model from this plasmid's Addgene catalogue record and pLannotate feature annotations shown in this document.]
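Description:
pcDNA3.1+N-eGFP_SAMD9L_R986C is a mammalian expression plasmid of about 10.9 kb, built on the pcDNA3.1+N-eGFP backbone, that produces human SAMD9L carrying the R986C substitution as a fusion with an N-terminal green fluorescent protein. It is maintained in E. coli through a high-copy ColE1/pUC-type origin and an ampicillin resistance gene (β-lactamase with its own promoter). An f1 phage origin is also present, along with short lac promoter/operator and bom remnants typical of this vector family. For selection in mammalian cells, an SV40 enhancer/early promoter drives the neomycin phosphotransferase gene, followed by an SV40 polyadenylation signal, allowing G418 selection of stable transfectants.

The expression cassette consists of the human cytomegalovirus immediate-early enhancer and promoter, a T7 promoter just downstream, the GFP open reading frame (annotated as an S65T-type variant, consistent with eGFP), and then the SAMD9L coding sequence of roughly 4.75 kb, terminated by the bovine growth hormone polyadenylation signal. The insert was cloned by restriction enzymes between NotI and XhoI sites, separated from GFP by a short linker region. A few small annotated fragments, such as a truncated HIV-1 LTR match next to the CMV promoter and a ble fragment after neo, appear to be partial sequence matches rather than functional elements.

The stated purpose is mammalian expression of SAMD9L R986C. The associated publication concerns SAMD9L mutations found in autoinflammatory or ataxia pancytopenia disease and their activation of cell-autonomous translational repression. The GFP tag allows transfected, fusion-expressing cells to be identified by fluorescence, so the variant's effects can be examined in those cells.
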