Features (pLannotate 1.2.2; 21 found; start..end, strand, type, name):
     28..80      -  misc_feature   bom (fragment): basis of mobility region from pBR322
    235..614     +  enhancer       CMV enhancer: human cytomegalovirus immediate early enhancer
    615..818     +  promoter       CMV promoter: human cytomegalovirus (CMV) immediate early promoter
    814..847     +  LTR            5' LTR (truncated) (fragment): truncated 5' long terminal repeat (LTR) from HIV-1
    863..881     +  promoter       T7 promoter: promoter for bacteriophage T7 RNA polymerase
    923..1636    +  CDS            GFP (S65T): GFP (S65T) is a basic (constitutively fluorescent) green fluorescent protein published in 1995, derived from Aequorea victoria.
   1691..6442    +  CDS            SAMD9L: SAM9L_HUMAN - Also known as C7orf6, DRIF2, KIAA2005, UEF. Experimental evidence at protein level: Swiss-Prot protein existence level 1. May be involved in endosome fusion. Mediates down-regulation of growth factor signaling via internalization of growth factor receptors. From Homo sapiens (Human).
   6489..6713    +  polyA_signal   bGH poly(A) signal: bovine growth hormone polyadenylation signal
   6717..6738    +  promoter       SV40 promoter (fragment): SV40 enhancer and early promoter
   6759..7187    +  rep_origin     f1 ori (sequence partly withheld): f1 bacteriophage origin of replication; arrow indicates direction of (+) strand synthesis
   7201..7530    +  promoter       SV40 promoter: SV40 enhancer and early promoter
   7597..8388    +  CDS            neo: KKA2_KLEPN - Also known as kan, nptII. Experimental evidence at protein level: Swiss-Prot protein existence level 1. Resistance to kanamycin, neomycin, paromomycin, ribostamycin, butirosin and gentamicin B. From Klebsiella pneumoniae.
   8412..8570    +  CDS            ble (fragment): BLE_KLEPN - Experimental evidence at protein level: Swiss-Prot protein existence level 1. Binding protein with a strong affinity to the bleomycin family of antibiotics. Binds to CL990; an antimitotic-antibiotic compound. From Klebsiella pneumoniae.
   8565..8686    +  polyA_signal   SV40 poly(A) signal: SV40 polyadenylation signal
   8757..8779    -  protein_bind   lac operator (fragment): The lac repressor binds to the lac operator to inhibit transcription in E. coli. This inhibition can be relieved by adding lactose or isopropyl-β-D-thiogalactopyranoside (IPTG). lac repressor encoded by lacI
   8783..8813    -  promoter       lac promoter: promoter for the E. coli lac operon
   8828..8849    -  protein_bind   CAP binding site: CAP binding activates transcription in the presence of cAMP. E. coli catabolite activator protein
   8862..8954    -  CDS            lacI (fragment): lac repressor; lacI; The lac repressor binds to the lac operator to inhibit transcription in E. coli. This inhibition can be relieved by adding lactose or isopropyl-β-D-thiogalactopyranoside (IPTG).
   9137..9725    -  rep_origin     ori: high-copy-number ColE1/pMB1/pBR322/pUC origin of replication
   9896..10756   -  CDS            AmpR: β-lactamase; bla; confers resistance to ampicillin, carbenicillin, and related antibiotics
  10757..10861   -  promoter       AmpR promoter: bla
>Addgene plasmid #206176 | pcDNA3.1+N-eGFP_SAMD9L_R986C | addgene full sequence | sequence record 415379 | Addgene NGS Result
GACGGATCGGGAGATCTCCCGATCCCCTATGGTGCACTCTCAGTACAATCTGCTCTGATGCCGCATAGTT
AAGCCAGTATCTGCTCCCTGCTTGTGTGTTGGAGGTCGCTGAGTAGTGCGCGAGCAAAATTTAAGCTACA
ACAAGGCAAGGCTTGACCGACAATTGCATGAAGAATCTGCTTAGGGTTAGGCGTTTTGCGCTGCTTCGCG
ATGTACGGGCCAGATATACGCGTTGACATTGATTATTGACTAGTTATTAATAGTAATCAATTACGGGGTC
ATTAGTTCATAGCCCATATATGGAGTTCCGCGTTACATAACTTACGGTAAATGGCCCGCCTGGCTGACCG
CCCAACGACCCCCGCCCATTGACGTCAATAATGACGTATGTTCCCATAGTAACGCCAATAGGGACTTTCC
ATTGACGTCAATGGGTGGAGTATTTACGGTAAACTGCCCACTTGGCAGTACATCAAGTGTATCATATGCC
AAGTACGCCCCCTATTGACGTCAATGACGGTAAATGGCCCGCCTGGCATTATGCCCAGTACATGACCTTA
TGGGACTTTCCTACTTGGCAGTACATCTACGTATTAGTCATCGCTATTACCATGGTGATGCGGTTTTGGC
AGTACATCAATGGGCGTGGATAGCGGTTTGACTCACGGGGATTTCCAAGTCTCCACCCCATTGACGTCAA
TGGGAGTTTGTTTTGGCACCAAAATCAACGGGACTTTCCAAAATGTCGTAACAACTCCGCCCCATTGACG
CAAATGGGCGGTAGGCGTGTACGGTGGGAGGTCTATATAAGCAGAGCTCTCTGGCTAACTAGAGAACCCA
CTGCTTACTGGCTTATCGAAATTAATACGACTCACTATAGGGAGACCCAAGCTGGCTAGCGTTTAAACTT
AAGCTTGCCACCATGAGCAAGGGCGAGGAGCTGTTCACCGGGGTGGTGCCCATCCTGGTCGAGCTGGACG
GCGACGTAAACGGCCACAAGTTCAGCGTGTCCGGCGAGGGCGAGGGCGATGCCACCTACGGCAAGCTGAC
CCTGAAGTTCATCTGCACCACCGGCAAGCTGCCCGTGCCCTGGCCCACCCTCGTGACCACCCTGACCTAC
GGCGTGCAGTGCTTCAGCCGCTACCCCGACCACATGAAGCAGCACGACTTCTTCAAGTCCGCCATGCCCG
AAGGCTACGTCCAGGAGCGCACCATCTTCTTCAAGGACGACGGCAACTACAAGACCCGCGCCGAGGTGAA
GTTCGAGGGCGACACCCTGGTGAACCGCATCGAGCTGAAGGGCATCGACTTCAAGGAGGACGGCAACATC
CTGGGGCACAAGCTGGAGTACAACTACAACAGCCACAACGTCTATATCATGGCCGACAAGCAGAAGAACG
GCATCAAGGTGAACTTCAAGATCCGCCACAACATCGAGGACGGCAGCGTGCAGCTCGCCGACCACTACCA
GCAGAACACCCCCATCGGCGACGGCCCCGTGCTGCTGCCCGACAACCACTACCTGAGCACCCAGTCCGCC
CTGAGCAAAGACCCCAACGAGAAGCGCGATCACATGGTCCTGCTGGAGTTCGTGACCGCCGCCGGGATCA
CTCACGGCATGGACGAGCTGTACAAGGGTACCGAGCTCGGATCCGAATTCTGCAGATATCCAGCACAGTG
GCGGCCGCTTATGAGTAAACAAGTATCTCTACCTGAAATGATTAAAGACTGGACCAAAGAGCATGTGAAA
AAATGGGTAAATGAAGACCTTAAGATTAATGAGCAATACGGGCAAATTCTGCTCAGTGAAGAAGTAACAG
GATTAGTCCTGCAGGAATTAACTGAGAAGGACCTTGTAGAAATGGGGCTACCATGGGGTCCAGCACTTTT
GATAAAACGTTCATACAACAAATTGAATAGTAAGTCCCCTGAAAGTGACAATCATGATCCGGGACAATTA
GATAATTCAAAACCGTCCAAAACAGAACACCAGAAAAATCCAAAACACACCAAAAAGGAAGAAGAAAATT
CAATGTCATCTAATATTGATTATGATCCCAGAGAGATCAGAGATATCAAACAAGAAGAATCAATTCTTAT
GAAAGAAAATGTGTTAGATGAAGTAGCAAATGCTAAACACAAGAAAAAGGGTAAGCTAAAACCTGAACAA
TTGACTTGTATGCCATATCCTTTTGATCAGTTCCATGACAGCCATCGCTACATAGAACATTATACTCTAC
AACCTGAAACAGGAGCACTCAATCTCATTGATCCAATACATGAGTTCAAAGCTCTCACAAACACAGAAAC
AGCCACGGAAGTGGACATTAAGATGAAATTCAGCAATGAAGTCTTCCGATTTGCATCAGCTTGTATGAAT
TCACGCACCAATGGCACCATCCATTTTGGAGTCAAGGACAAACCCCATGGAGAAATTGTTGGTGTGAAAA
TCACCAGTAAGGCTGCCTTCATTGACCACTTCAATGTAATGATCAAAAAGTATTTTGAAGAAAGTGAGAT
CAATGAAGCCAAGAAGTGTATTCGGGAGCCAAGGTTTGTGGAAGTCCTTCTGCAGAACAATACACCATCT
GACAGATTTGTCATTGAAGTTGATACTATTCCAAAACACTCTATATGTAATGATAAGTATTTCTACATTC
AGATGCAAATTTGTAAAGATAAAATATGGAAACAAAACCAAAATCTTTCACTGTTTGTAAGAGAAGGGGC
TAGCTCTAGGGATATCCTGGCCAATTCCAAGCAACGGGATGTAGATTTCAAGGCATTTTTACAAAATTTA
AAGTCACTGGTAGCATCTAGAAAAGAGGCTGAAGAAGAGTATGGAATGAAGGCAATGAAGAAGGAGAGTG
AAGGACTAAAGCTGGTTAAACTTCTCATAGGAAACCGAGACTCACTGGATAATTCATACTATGACTGGTA
CATTCTTGTAACAAATAAATGCCATCCAAACCAAATAAAGCACTTAGATTTTTTAAAAGAAATTAAATGG
TTTGCTGTGTTGGAGTTTGATCCTGAATCTATGATCAATGGAGTGGTCAAAGCTTACAAAGAAAGTCGGG
TGGCAAACCTTCACTTTCCAAATCAATATGAAGACAAGACAACTAACATGTGGGAGAAGATTTCTACTCT
TAATCTTTACCAACAGCCCAGCTGGATTTTCTGCAACGGCAGATCAGACCTGAAAAGCGAGACATATAAA
CCTCTAGAACCACATTTATGGCAGAGAGAAAGAGCTTCAGAAGTCAGGAAACTAATTTTATTTCTCACAG
ATGAAAATATAATGACAAGAGGAAAATTTTTGGTAGTGTTTCTATTACTCTCTTCAGTGGAAAGCCCAGG
AGATCCACTCATTGAAACTTTCTGGGCTTTCTATCAAGCTCTCAAAGGAATGGAAAATATGTTGTGTATC
TCTGTAAACTCACATATTTATCAACGATGGAAAGATCTACTACAAACAAGAATGAAGATGGAAGATGAAC
TAACAAACCACAGTATTTCCACTTTAAATATAGAACTGGTAAACAGCACTATCCTTAAACTAAAATCGGT
GACTCGGTCATCAAGAAGGTTTTTGCCCGCCCGTGGATCTTCTTCAGTTATCCTAGAGAAAAAGAAAGAG
GATGTCTTGACTGCACTGGAAATCCTCTGTGAAAATGAGTGTACAGAGACAGACATCGAGAAAGACAAAT
CTAAATTCCTGGAGTTTAAGAAATCAAAAGAAGAACACTTTTATCGAGGTGGCAAAGTATCCTGGTGGAA
CTTCTATTTTTCTTCTGAAAACTATTCTTCAGATTTTGTTAAAAGGGACAGTTATGAAAAGCTTAAAGAT
TTAATACACTGCTGGGCAGAGTCTCCTAAACCAATATTTGCAAAAATCATCAATCTTTATCATCATCCAG
GCTGTGGAGGTACCACACTGGCTATGCATGTTCTCTGGGACTTAAAGAAAAACTTCAGATGTGCTGTGTT
AAAAAACAAGACAACTGATTTTGCAGAAATTGCAGAGCAAGTGATCAATCTGGTCACCTATAGGGCAAAG
AGCCATCAGGATTACATTCCTGTGCTTCTCCTTGTGGATGATTTTGAAGAACAAGAAAATGTCTACTTTC
TACAAAATGCCATCCATTCCGTTTTAGCAGAAAAGGATTTGCGATATGAAAAAACATTGGTAATTATCTT
AAACTGCATGAGATCCCGGAATCCAGATGAAAGTGCAAAATTGGCAGACAGTATTGCACTAAATTACCAA
CTTTCTTCCAAGGAACAAAGAGCTTTTGGTGCCAAACTGAAGGAAATTGAAAAGCAGCACAAGAACTGTG
AAAACTTTTATTCCTTCATGATCATGAAAAGCAATTTTGATGAAACATATATAGAAAATGTAGTCAGGAA
TATCCTAAAAGGACAGGATGTTGACAGCAAGGAAGCACAACTCATTTCCTTCCTGGCTTTACTCAGCTCT
TATGTTACTGACTCTACAATTTCAGTTTCACAGTGTGAAATATTTTTGGGAATCATATACACTAGTACAC
CCTGGGAACCTGAAAGCTTAGAAGACAAGATGGGAACTTATTCTACACTTCTAATAAAAACAGAAGTTGC
AGAATATGGGAGATACACAGGTGTGTGTATCATTCACCCTCTGATTGCCCTGTACTGTCTAAAAGAACTG
GAAAGAAGCTATCACTTGGATAAATGTCAAATTGCATTGAATATATTAGAAGAGAATTTATTCTATGATT
CTGGAATAGGAAGAGACAAATTTCAACATGATGTTCAAACTCTTCTGCTTACAAGACAGCGCAAGGTGTA
TGGAGATGAAACAGACACTCTGTTTTCCCCATTAATGGAAGCTTTACAGAATAAAGACATTGAAAAGGTC
TTGAGTGCAGGAAGTAGACGATTCCCACAAAATGCATTCATTTGTCAAGCCTTAGCAAGACATTTCTACA
TTAAAGAGAAGGACTTTAACACAGCTCTGGACTGGGCACGTCAGGCCAAAATGAAAGCACCTAAAAATTC
CTATATTTCAGATACACTAGGTCAAGTCTACAAAAGTGAAATCAAATGGTGGTTGGATGGGAACAAAAAC
TGTAGGAGCATTACTGTTAATGACCTAACACATCTCCTAGAAGCTGCGGAAAAAGCCTCAAGAGCTTTCA
AAGAATCCCAAAGGCAAACTGATAGTAAAAACTATGAAACCGAGAACTGGTCACCACAGAAGTCCCAGAG
ACGATATGACATGTATAACACAGCTTGTTTCTTGGGTGAAATAGAAGTTGGTCTTTACACTATCCAGATT
CTTCAGCTCACTCCCTTTTTCCACAAAGAAAATGAATTATCCAAAAAACATATGGTGCAATTTTTATCAG
GAAAGTGGACCATTCCTCCTGATCCCAGAAATGAATGTTATTTGGCTCTTAGCAAGTTCACATCCCACCT
AAAAAATTTACAATCAGATCTGAAAAGGTGCTTTGACTTTTTTATTGATTATATGGTTCTTCTGAAAATG
AGGTATACCCAAAAAGAAATTGCAGAAATCATGTTAAGCAAGAAAGTCAGTCGTTGTTTCAGGAAATACA
CAGAACTTTTCTGTCATTTGGATCCATGTCTATTACAAAGTAAAGAGAGTCAATTACTCCAGGAGGAGAA
TTGCAGGAAAAAGCTAGAAGCTCTGAGAGCAGATAGGTTTGCTGGACTCTTGGAATATCTTAATCCAAAC
TACAAAGATGCTACCACCATGGAAAGTATAGTGAATGAATATGCCTTCCTACTGCAGCAAAACTCAAAAA
AGCCCATGACAAATGAGAAACAAAATTCCATTTTGGCCAACATTATTCTGAGTTGTCTAAAGCCCAACTC
CAAGTTAATTCAACCACTTACCACGCTAAAAAAACAACTCCGAGAGGTCTTGCAATTTGTAGGACTAAGT
CATCAATATCCAGGTCCTTATTTCTTGGCCTGCCTCCTGTTCTGGCCAGAAAATCAAGAGCTAGATCAAG
ATTCCAAACTAATAGAAAAGTATGTTTCATCCTTAAATAGATCCTTCAGGGGACAGTACAAGCGCATGTG
CAGGTCCAAGCAGGCAAGCACACTTTTCTATCTGGGCAAAAGGAAGGGTCTAAACAGTATTGTTCACAAG
GCCAAAATAGAGCAGTACTTTGATAAAGCACAAAATACAAATTCCCTCTGGCACAGTGGGGATGTGTGGA
AAAAAAATGAAGTCAAAGACCTCCTGCGTCGTCTAACTGGTCAGGCTGAAGGCAAGCTAATCTCTGTAGA
ATATGGAACAGAGGAAAAAATAAAAATACCAGTAATATCTGTTTATTCAGGTCCACTCAGAAGTGGTAGG
AACATAGAAAGAGTGTCTTTCTACCTAGGATTTTCCATTGAAGGCCCTCTGGCATATGATATAGAAGTAA
TTTAACTCGAGTCTAGAGGGCCCGTTTAAACCCGCTGATCAGCCTCGACTGTGCCTTCTAGTTGCCAGCC
ATCTGTTGTTTGCCCCTCCCCCGTGCCTTCCTTGACCCTGGAAGGTGCCACTCCCACTGTCCTTTCCTAA
TAAAATGAGGAAATTGCATCGCATTGTCTGAGTAGGTGTCATTCTATTCTGGGGGGTGGGGTGGGGCAGG
ACAGCAAGGGGGAGGATTGGGAAGACAATAGCAGGCATGCTGGGGATGCGGTGGGCTCTATGGCTTCTGA
GGCGGAAAGAACCAGCTGGGGCTCTAGGGGGTATCCCC
[124 nt withheld, positions 6759-6882]
C
[91 nt withheld, positions 6884-6974]
A
[49 nt withheld, positions 6976-7024]
CCTTTGACGTTGGAGTCCACGTTCTTT
[37 nt withheld, positions 7052-7088]
ACCCTATCTCGGTCTATTCTTTTGATTTATAAGGGATTTTGCCGATTTCGGCCTATTGGTTAAAAAATGA
GCTGATTTAACAAAAATTTAACGCGAATTAATTCTGTGGAATGTGTGTCAGTTAGGGTGTGGAAAGTCCC
CAGGCTCCCCAGCAGGCAGAAGTATGCAAAGCATGCATCTCAATTAGTCAGCAACCAGGTGTGGAAAGTC
CCCAGGCTCCCCAGCAGGCAGAAGTATGCAAAGCATGCATCTCAATTAGTCAGCAACCATAGTCCCGCCC
CTAACTCCGCCCATCCCGCCCCTAACTCCGCCCAGTTCCGCCCATTCTCCGCCCCATGGCTGACTAATTT
TTTTTATTTATGCAGAGGCCGAGGCCGCCTCTGCCTCTGAGCTATTCCAGAAGTAGTGAGGAGGCTTTTT
TGGAGGCCTAGGCTTTTGCAAAAAGCTCCCGGGAGCTTGTATATCCATTTTCGGATCTGATCAAGAGACA
GGATGAGGATCGTTTCGCATGATTGAACAAGATGGATTGCACGCAGGTTCTCCGGCCGCTTGGGTGGAGA
GGCTATTCGGCTATGACTGGGCACAACAGACAATCGGCTGCTCTGATGCCGCCGTGTTCCGGCTGTCAGC
GCAGGGGCGCCCGGTTCTTTTTGTCAAGACCGACCTGTCCGGTGCCCTGAATGAACTGCAGGACGAGGCA
GCGCGGCTATCGTGGCTGGCCACGACGGGCGTTCCTTGCGCAGCTGTGCTCGACGTTGTCACTGAAGCGG
GAAGGGACTGGCTGCTATTGGGCGAAGTGCCGGGGCAGGATCTCCTGTCATCTCACCTTGCTCCTGCCGA
GAAAGTATCCATCATGGCTGATGCAATGCGGCGGCTGCATACGCTTGATCCGGCTACCTGCCCATTCGAC
CACCAAGCGAAACATCGCATCGAGCGAGCACGTACTCGGATGGAAGCCGGTCTTGTCGATCAGGATGATC
TGGACGAAGAGCATCAGGGGCTCGCGCCAGCCGAACTGTTCGCCAGGCTCAAGGCGCGCATGCCCGACGG
CGAGGATCTCGTCGTGACCCATGGCGATGCCTGCTTGCCGAATATCATGGTGGAAAATGGCCGCTTTTCT
GGATTCATCGACTGTGGCCGGCTGGGTGTGGCGGACCGCTATCAGGACATAGCGTTGGCTACCCGTGATA
TTGCTGAAGAGCTTGGCGGCGAATGGGCTGACCGCTTCCTCGTGCTTTACGGTATCGCCGCTCCCGATTC
GCAGCGCATCGCCTTCTATCGCCTTCTTGACGAGTTCTTCTGAGCGGGACTCTGGGGTTCGAAATGACCG
ACCAAGCGACGCCCAACCTGCCATCACGAGATTTCGATTCCACCGCCGCCTTCTATGAAAGGTTGGGCTT
CGGAATCGTTTTCCGGGACGCCGGCTGGATGATCCTCCAGCGCGGGGATCTCATGCTGGAGTTCTTCGCC
CACCCCAACTTGTTTATTGCAGCTTATAATGGTTACAAATAAAGCAATAGCATCACAAATTTCACAAATA
AAGCATTTTTTTCACTGCATTCTAGTTGTGGTTTGTCCAAACTCATCAATGTATCTTATCATGTCTGTAT
ACCGTCGACCTCTAGCTAGAGCTTGGCGTAATCATGGTCATAGCTGTTTCCTGTGTGAAATTGTTATCCG
CTCACAATTCCACACAACATACGAGCCGGAAGCATAAAGTGTAAAGCCTGGGGTGCCTAATGAGTGAGCT
AACTCACATTAATTGCGTTGCGCTCACTGCCCGCTTTCCAGTCGGGAAACCTGTCGTGCCAGCTGCATTA
ATGAATCGGCCAACGCGCGGGGAGAGGCGGTTTGCGTATTGGGCGCTCTTCCGCTTCCTCGCTCACTGAC
TCGCTGCGCTCGGTCGTTCGGCTGCGGCGAGCGGTATCAGCTCACTCAAAGGCGGTAATACGGTTATCCA
CAGAATCAGGGGATAACGCAGGAAAGAACATGTGAGCAAAAGGCCAGCAAAAGGCCAGGAACCGTAAAAA
GGCCGCGTTGCTGGCGTTTTTCCATAGGCTCCGCCCCCCTGACGAGCATCACAAAAATCGACGCTCAAGT
CAGAGGTGGCGAAACCCGACAGGACTATAAAGATACCAGGCGTTTCCCCCTGGAAGCTCCCTCGTGCGCT
CTCCTGTTCCGACCCTGCCGCTTACCGGATACCTGTCCGCCTTTCTCCCTTCGGGAAGCGTGGCGCTTTC
TCATAGCTCACGCTGTAGGTATCTCAGTTCGGTGTAGGTCGTTCGCTCCAAGCTGGGCTGTGTGCACGAA
CCCCCCGTTCAGCCCGACCGCTGCGCCTTATCCGGTAACTATCGTCTTGAGTCCAACCCGGTAAGACACG
ACTTATCGCCACTGGCAGCAGCCACTGGTAACAGGATTAGCAGAGCGAGGTATGTAGGCGGTGCTACAGA
GTTCTTGAAGTGGTGGCCTAACTACGGCTACACTAGAAGAACAGTATTTGGTATCTGCGCTCTGCTGAAG
CCAGTTACCTTCGGAAAAAGAGTTGGTAGCTCTTGATCCGGCAAACAAACCACCGCTGGTAGCGGTGGTT
TTTTTGTTTGCAAGCAGCAGATTACGCGCAGAAAAAAAGGATCTCAAGAAGATCCTTTGATCTTTTCTAC
GGGGTCTGACGCTCAGTGGAACGAAAACTCACGTTAAGGGATTTTGGTCATGAGATTATCAAAAAGGATC
TTCACCTAGATCCTTTTAAATTAAAAATGAAGTTTTAAATCAATCTAAAGTATATATGAGTAAACTTGGT
CTGACAGTTACCAATGCTTAATCAGTGAGGCACCTATCTCAGCGATCTGTCTATTTCGTTCATCCATAGT
TGCCTGACTCCCCGTCGTGTAGATAACTACGATACGGGAGGGCTTACCATCTGGCCCCAGTGCTGCAATG
ATACCGCGAGACCCACGCTCACCGGCTCCAGATTTATCAGCAATAAACCAGCCAGCCGGAAGGGCCGAGC
GCAGAAGTGGTCCTGCAACTTTATCCGCCTCCATCCAGTCTATTAATTGTTGCCGGGAAGCTAGAGTAAG
TAGTTCGCCAGTTAATAGTTTGCGCAACGTTGTTGCCATTGCTACAGGCATCGTGGTGTCACGCTCGTCG
TTTGGTATGGCTTCATTCAGCTCCGGTTCCCAACGATCAAGGCGAGTTACATGATCCCCCATGTTGTGCA
AAAAAGCGGTTAGCTCCTTCGGTCCTCCGATCGTTGTCAGAAGTAAGTTGGCCGCAGTGTTATCACTCAT
GGTTATGGCAGCACTGCATAATTCTCTTACTGTCATGCCATCCGTAAGATGCTTTTCTGTGACTGGTGAG
TACTCAACCAAGTCATTCTGAGAATAGTGTATGCGGCGACCGAGTTGCTCTTGCCCGGCGTCAATACGGG
ATAATACCGCGCCACATAGCAGAACTTTAAAAGTGCTCATCATTGGAAAACGTTCTTCGGGGCGAAAACT
CTCAAGGATCTTACCGCTGTTGAGATCCAGTTCGATGTAACCCACTCGTGCACCCAACTGATCTTCAGCA
TCTTTTACTTTCACCAGCGTTTCTGGGTGAGCAAAAACAGGAAGGCAAAATGCCGCAAAAAAGGGAATAA
GGGCGACACGGAAATGTTGAATACTCATACTCTTCCTTTTTCAATATTATTGAAGCATTTATCAGGGTTA
TTGTCTCATGAGCGGATACATATTTGAATGTATTTAGAAAAATAAACAAATAGGGGTTCCGCGCACATTT
CCCCGAAAAGTGCCACCTGACGTC
